>Addgene plasmid #15898 | GSK3 beta pGEX | addgene full sequence | sequence record 413253 | Addgene NGS Result
TTGTGAGCGGATAACAATTTCACACAGGAAACAGTATTCATGTCCCCTATACTAGGTTATTGGAAAATTA
AGGGCCTTGTGCAACCCACTCGACTTCTTTTGGAATATCTTGAAGAAAAATATGAAGAGCATTTGTATGA
GCGCGATGAAGGTGATAAATGGCGAAACAAAAAGTTTGAATTGGGTTTGGAGTTTCCCAATCTTCCTTAT
TATATTGATGGTGATGTTAAATTAACACAGTCTATGGCCATCATACGTTATATAGCTGACAAGCACAACA
TGTTGGGTGGTTGTCCAAAAGAGCGTGCAGAGATTTCAATGCTTGAAGGAGCGGTTTTGGATATTAGATA
CGGTGTTTCGAGAATTGCATATAGTAAAGACTTTGAAACTCTCAAAGTTGATTTTCTTAGCAAGCTACCT
GAAATGCTGAAAATGTTCGAAGATCGTTTATGTCATAAAACATATTTAAATGGTGATCATGTAACCCATC
CTGACTTCATGTTGTATGACGCTCTTGATGTTGTTTTATACATGGACCCAATGTGCCTGGATGCGTTCCC
AAAATTAGTTTGTTTTAAAAAACGTATTGAAGCTATCCCACAAATTGATAAGTACTTGAAATCCAGCAAG
TATATAGCATGGCCTTTGCAGGGCTGGCAAGCCACGTTTGGTGGTGGCGACCATCCTCCAAAATCGGATC
TGGTTCCGCGTGGATCCCCGGGAATTTCCGGTGGTGGTGGTGGAATTCTAGACTCCATGGCGGGGCGACC
GAGAACCACCTCCTTTGCGGAGAGCTGCAAGCCAGTGCAGCAGCCTTCAGCTTTTGGTAGCATGAAAGTT
AGCAGAGATAAAGATGGCAGCAAGGTAACCACAGTGGTGGCAACTCCTGGACAGGGTCCTGACAGGCCAC
AGGAAGTCAGTTACACAGACACTAAAGTCATTGGAAATGGGTCATTTGGTGTGGTATATCAAGCCAAACT
TTGTGACTCAGGAGAACTGGTGGCCATCAAGAAAGTTCTTCAGGACAAGCGATTTAAGAACCGAGAGCTC
CAGATCATGAGAAAGCTAGATCACTGTAACATAGTCCGATTGCGGTATTTCTTCTACTCGAGTGGCGAGA
AGAAAGATGAGGTCTACCTTAACCTGGTGCTGGACTATGTTCCGGAAACAGTGTACAGAGTCGCCAGACA
CTATAGTCGAGCCAAGCAGACACTCCCTGTGATCTATGTCAAGTTGTATATGTACCAGCTGTTCAGAAGT
CTAGCCTATATCCATTCCTTTGGGATCTGCCATCGAGACATTAAACCACAGAACCTCTTGCTGGATCCTG
ATACTGCTGTATTAAAACTCTGTGACTTTGGAAGTGCAAAGCAGCTGGTCCGAGGAGAACCCAATGTTTC
GTATATCTGTTCTCGGTACTATAGGGCACCAGAGTTGATCTTTGGAGCCACTGATTATACCTCTAGTATA
GATGTATGGTCTGCTGGCTGTGTGTTGGCTGAGCTGTTACTAGGACAACCAATATTTCCAGGGGATAGTG
GTGTGGATCAGTTGGTAGAAATAATCAAGGTCCTGGGAACTCCAACAAGGGAGCAAATCAGAGAAATGAA
CCCAAACTACACAGAATTTAAATTCCCTCAAATTAAGGCACATCCTTGGACTAAGGTCTTCCGACCCCGA
ACTCCACCGGAGGCAATTGCACTGTGTAGCCGTCTGCTGGAGTATACACCAACTGCCCGACTAACACCAC
TGGAAGCTTGTGCACATTCATTTTTTGATGAATTACGGGACCCAAATGTCAAACTACCAAATGGGCGAGA
CACACCTGCACTCTTCAACTTCACCACTCAAGAACTGTCAAGTAATCCACCTCTGGCTACCATCCTTATT
CCTCCTCATGCTCGGATTCAAGCAGCTGCTTCAACCCCCACAAATGCCACAGCAGCGTCAGATGCTAATA
CTGGAGACCGTGGACAGACCAATAATGCTGCTTCTGCATCAGCTTCCAACTCCACCTGAACAGTCCCGAG
CAGCCAGCTGCACAGGAAAAACCACCAGTTACTTGAGTGTCACTCAGCAACACTGGTCACGTTTGGAAAG
AATATTAAAAAAAAAAAAAAAAGGAATTCGATATCAAGCTTATCGATACCGTCGACCTCGAGCTCAAGCT
TAATTCATCGTGACTGACTGACGATCTGCCTCGCGCGTTTCGGTGATGACGGTGAAAACCTCTGACACAT
GCAGCTCCCGGAGACGGTCACAGCTTGTCTGTAAGCGGATGCCGGGAGCAGACAAGCCCGTCAGGGCGCG
TCAGCGGGTGTTGGCGGGTGTCGGGGCGCAGCCATGACCCAGTCACGTAGCGATAGCGGAGTGTATAATT
CTTGAAGACGAAAGGGCCTCGTGATACGCCTATTTTTATAGGTTAATGTCATGATAATAATGGTTTCTTA
GACGTCAGGTGGCACTTTTCGGGGAAATGTGCGCGGAACCCCTATTTGTTTATTTTTCTAAATACATTCA
AATATGTATCCGCTCATGAGACAATAACCCTGATAAATGCTTCAATAATATTGAAAAAGGAAGAGTATGA
GTATTCAACATTTCCGTGTCGCCCTTATTCCCTTTTTTGCGGCATTTTGCCTTCCTGTTTTTGCTCACCC
AGAAACGCTGGTGAAAGTAAAAGATGCTGAAGATCAGTTGGGTGCACGAGTGGGTTACATCGAACTGGAT
CTCAACAGCGGTAAGATCCTTGAGAGTTTTCGCCCCGAAGAACGTTTTCCAATGATGAGCACTTTTAAAG
TTCTGCTATGTGGCGCGGTATTATCCCGTGTTGACGCCGGGCAAGAGCAACTCGGTCGCCGCATACACTA
TTCTCAGAATGACTTGGTTGAGTACTCACCAGTCACAGAAAAGCATCTTACGGATGGCATGACAGTAAGA
GAATTATGCAGTGCTGCCATAACCATGAGTGATAACACTGCGGCCAACTTACTTCTGACAACGATCGGAG
GACCGAAGGAGCTAACCGCTTTTTTGCACAACATGGGGGATCATGTAACTCGCCTTGATCGTTGGGAACC
GGAGCTGAATGAAGCCATACCAAACGACGAGCGTGACACCACGATGCCTGCAGCAATGGCAACAACGTTG
CGCAAACTATTAACTGGCGAACTACTTACTCTAGCTTCCCGGCAACAATTAATAGACTGGATGGAGGCGG
ATAAAGTTGCAGGACCACTTCTGCGCTCGGCCCTTCCGGCTGGCTGGTTTATTGCTGATAAATCTGGAGC
CGGTGAGCGTGGGTCTCGCGGTATCATTGCAGCACTGGGGCCAGATGGTAAGCCCTCCCGTATCGTAGTT
ATCTACACGACGGGGAGTCAGGCAACTATGGATGAACGAAATAGACAGATCGCTGAGATAGGTGCCTCAC
TGATTAAGCATTGGTAACTGTCAGACCAAGTTTACTCATATATACTTTAGATTGATTTAAAACTTCATTT
TTAATTTAAAAGGATCTAGGTGAAGATCCTTTTTGATAATCTCATGACCAAAATCCCTTAACGTGAGTTT
TCGTTCCACTGAGCGTCAGACCCCGTAGAAAAGATCAAAGGATCTTCTTGAGATCCTTTTTTTCTGCGCG
TAATCTGCTGCTTGCAAACAAAAAAACCACCGCTACCAGCGGTGGTTTGTTTGCCGGATCAAGAGCTACC
AACTCTTTTTCCGAAGGTAACTGGCTTCAGCAGAGCGCAGATACCAAATACTGTCCTTCTAGTGTAGCCG
TAGTTAGGCCACCACTTCAAGAACTCTGTAGCACCGCCTACATACCTCGCTCTGCTAATCCTGTTACCAG
TGGCTGCTGCCAGTGGCGATAAGTCGTGTCTTACCGGGTTGGACTCAAGACGATAGTTACCGGATAAGGC
GCAGCGGTCGGGCTGAACGGGGGGTTCGTGCACACAGCCCAGCTTGGAGCGAACGACCTACACCGAACTG
AGATACCTACAGCGTGAGCTATGAGAAAGCGCCACGCTTCCCGAAGGGAGAAAGGCGGACAGGTATCCGG
TAAGCGGCAGGGTCGGAACAGGAGAGCGCACGAGGGAGCTTCCAGGGGGAAACGCCTGGTATCTTTATAG
TCCTGTCGGGTTTCGCCACCTCTGACTTGAGCGTCGATTTTTGTGATGCTCGTCAGGGGGGCGGAGCCTA
TGGAAAAACGCCAGCAACGCGGCCTTTTTACGGTTCCTGGCCTTTTGCTGGCCTTTTGCTCACATGTTCT
TTCCTGCGTTATCCCCTGATTCTGTGGATAACCGTATTACCGCCTTTGAGTGAGCTGATACCGCTCGCCG
CAGCCGAACGACCGAGCGCAGCGAGTCAGTGAGCGAGGAAGCGGAAGAGCGCCTGATGCGGTATTTTCTC
CTTACGCATCTGTGCGGTATTTCACACCGCATAAATTCCGACACCATCGAATGGCGCAAAACCTTTCGCG
GTATGGCATGATAGCGCCCGGAAGAGAGTCAATTCAGGGTGGTGAATGTGAAACCAGTAACGTTATACGA
TGTCGCAGAGTATGCCGGTGTCTCTTATCAGACCGTTTCCCGCGTGGTGAACCAGGCCAGCCACGTTTCT
GCGAAAACGCGGGAAAAAGTGGAAGCGGCGATGGCGGAGCTGAATTACATTCCCAACCGCGTGGCACAAC
AACTGGCGGGCAAACAGTCGTTGCTGATTGGCGTTGCCACCTCCAGTCTGGCCCTGCACGCGCCGTCGCA
AATTGTCGCGGCGATTAAATCTCGCGCCGATCAACTGGGTGCCAGCGTGGTGGTGTCGATGGTAGAACGA
AGCGGCGTCGAAGCCTGTAAAGCGGCGGTGCACAATCTTCTCGCGCAACGCGTCAGTGGGCTGATCATTA
ACTATCCGCTGGATGACCAGGATGCCATTGCTGTGGAAGCTGCCTGCACTAATGTTCCGGCGTTATTTCT
TGATGTCTCTGACCAGACACCCATCAACAGTATTATTTTCTCCCATGAAGACGGTACGCGACTGGGCGTG
GAGCATCTGGTCGCATTGGGTCACCAGCAAATCGCGCTGTTAGCGGGCCCATTAAGTTCTGTCTCGGCGC
GTCTGCGTCTGGCTGGCTGGCATAAATATCTCACTCGCAATCAAATTCAGCCGATAGCGGAACGGGAAGG
CGACTGGAGTGCCATGTCCGGTTTTCAACAAACCATGCAAATGCTGAATGAGGGCATCGTTCCCACTGCG
ATGCTGGTTGCCAACGATCAGATGGCGCTGGGCGCAATGCGCGCCATTACCGAGTCCGGGCTGCGCGTTG
GTGCGGATATCTCGGTAGTGGGATACGACGATACCGAAGACAGCTCATGTTATATCCCGCCGTTAACCAC
CATCAAACAGGATTTTCGCCTGCTGGGGCAAACCAGCGTGGACCGCTTGCTGCAACTCTCTCAGGGCCAG
GCGGTGAAGGGCAATCAGCTGTTGCCCGTCTCACTGGTGAAAAGAAAAACCACCCTGGCGCCCAATACGC
AAACCGCCTCTCCCCGCGCGTTGGCCGATTCATTAATGCAGCTGGCACGACAGGTTTCCCGACTGGAAAG
CGGGCAGTGAGCGCAACGCAATTAATGTAAGTTAGCTCACTCATTAGGCACCCCAGGCTTTACACTTTAT
GCTTCCGGCTCGTATGTTGTGTGGAATTGTGAGCGGATAACAATTTCACACAGGAAACAGCTATGACCAT
GATTACGGATTCACTGGCCGTCGTTTTACAACGTCGTGACTGGGAAAACCCTGGCGTTACCCAACTTAAT
CGCCTTGCAGCACATCCCCCTTTCGCCAGCTGGCGTAATAGCGAAGAGGCCCGCACCGATCGCCCTTCCC
AACAGTTGCGCAGCCTGAATGGCGAATGGCGCTTTGCCTGGTTTCCGGCACCAGAAGCGGTGCCGGAAAG
CTGGCTGGAGTGCGATCTTCCTGAGGCCGATACTGTCGTCGTCCCCTCAAACTGGCAGATGCACGGTTAC
GATGCGCCCATCTACACCAACGTGACCTATCCCATTACGGTCAATCCGCCGTTTGTTCCCACGGAGAATC
CGACGGGTTGTTACTCGCTCACATTTAATGTTGATGAAAGCTGGCTACAGGAAGGCCAGACGCGAATTAT
TTTTGATGGCGTTGGAATTAGCTTATCGACTGCACGGTGCACCAATGCTTCTGGCGTCAGGCAGCCATCG
GAAGCTGTGGTATGGCTGTGCAGGTCGTAAATCACTGCATAATTCGTGTCGCTCAAGGCGCACTCCCGTT
CTGGATAATGTTTTTTGCGCCGACATCATAACGGTTCTGGCAAATATTCTGAAATGAGCTGTTGACAATT
AATCATCGGCTCGTATAATGTGTGGAA
Features (pLannotate 1.2.2; 18 found; start..end, strand, type, name):
      1..17      +  protein_bind   lac operator: The lac repressor binds to the lac operator to inhibit transcription in E. coli. This inhibition can be relieved by adding lactose or isopropyl-β-D-thiogalactopyranoside (IPTG). lac repressor encoded by lacI
     40..693     +  CDS            GST26_SCHJA: Experimental evidence at protein level: Swiss-Prot protein existence level 1. GST isoenzymes appear to play a central role in the parasite detoxification system. Other functions are also suspected including a role in increasing the solubility of haematin in the parasite gut. From Schistosoma japonicum (Blood fluke).
    757..2016    +  CDS            GSK3B: GSK3B_HUMAN - Experimental evidence at protein level: Swiss-Prot protein existence level 1. Constitutively active protein kinase that acts as a negative regulator in the hormonal control of glucose homeostasis, Wnt signaling and regulation of transcription factors and microtubules, by phosphorylating and inactivating glycogen synthase (GYS1 or GYS2), EIF2B, CTNNB1/beta-catenin, APC, AXIN1, DPYSL2/CRMP2, JUN, NFATC1/NFATC, MAPT/TAU and MACF1. Requires primed phosphorylation of the majority of its substrates. In skeletal muscle, contributes to insulin regulation of glycogen synthesis by phosphor
   2122..2162    +  misc_feature   MCS (fragment): pBluescript multiple cloning site
   2196..2235    +  CDS            rop (fragment): Rop protein, which maintains plasmids at low copy number; rop
   2337..2377    +  misc_feature   bom (fragment): basis of mobility region from pBR322
   2482..2586    +  promoter       AmpR promoter: bla
   2587..3447    +  CDS            AmpR: β-lactamase; bla; confers resistance to ampicillin, carbenicillin, and related antibiotics
   3618..4206    +  rep_origin     ori: high-copy-number ColE1/pMB1/pBR322/pUC origin of replication
   4392..4443    -  misc_feature   bom (fragment): basis of mobility region from pBR322
   4450..4527    +  promoter       lacI promoter: lacI
   4528..5610    +  CDS            lacI: lac repressor; lacI; The lac repressor binds to the lac operator to inhibit transcription in E. coli. This inhibition can be relieved by adding lactose or isopropyl-β-D-thiogalactopyranoside (IPTG).
   5623..5644    +  protein_bind   CAP binding site: CAP binding activates transcription in the presence of cAMP. E. coli catabolite activator protein
   5659..5689    +  promoter       lac promoter: promoter for the E. coli lac operon
   5697..5713    +  protein_bind   lac operator: The lac repressor binds to the lac operator to inhibit transcription in E. coli. This inhibition can be relieved by adding lactose or isopropyl-β-D-thiogalactopyranoside (IPTG). lac repressor encoded by lacI
   5733..5906    +  CDS            lacZα: LacZα fragment of β-galactosidase; lacZ fragment
   6170..6286    -  CDS            yciV (fragment): RNAAM_ECOLI - Also known as trpH From Escherichia coli (strain K12).
   6362..6390    +  promoter       tac promoter: strong E. coli promoter; hybrid between the trp and lac UV5 promoters
