>Addgene plasmid #15898 | GSK3 beta pGEX | analyzer sequence | sequence record 8423
AGCTTATCGACTGCACGGTGCACCAATGCTTCTGGCGTCAGGCAGCCATCGGAAGCTGTGGTATGGCTGT
GCAGGTCGTAAATCACTGCATAATTCGTGTCGCTCAAGGCGCACTCCCGTTCTGGATAATGTTTTTTGCG
CCGACATCATAACGGTTCTGGCAAATATTCTGAAATGAGCTGTTGACAATTAATCATCGGCTCGTATAAT
GTGTGGAATTGTGAGCGGATAACAATTTCACACAGGAAACAGTATTCATGTCCCCTATACTAGGTTATTG
GAAAATTAAGGGCCTTGTGCAACCCACTCGACTTCTTTTGGAATATCTTGAAGAAAAATATGAAGAGCAT
TTGTATGAGCGCGATGAAGGTGATAAATGGCGAAACAAAAAGTTTGAATTGGGTTTGGAGTTTCCCAATC
TTCCTTATTATATTGATGGTGATGTTAAATTAACACAGTCTATGGCCATCATACGTTATATAGCTGACAA
GCACAACATGTTGGGTGGTTGTCCAAAAGAGCGTGCAGAGATTTCAATGCTTGAAGGAGCGGTTTTGGAT
ATTAGATACGGTGTTTCGAGAATTGCATATAGTAAAGACTTTGAAACTCTCAAAGTTGATTTTCTTAGCA
AGCTACCTGAAATGCTGAAAATGTTCGAAGATCGTTTATGTCATAAAACATATTTAAATGGTGATCATGT
AACCCATCCTGACTTCATGTTGTATGACGCTCTTGATGTTGTTTTATACATGGACCCAATGTGCCTGGAT
GCGTTCCCAAAATTAGTTTGTTTTAAAAAACGTATTGAAGCTATCCCACAAATTGATAAGTACTTGAAAT
CCAGCAAGTATATAGCATGGCCTTTGCAGGGCTGGCAAGCCACGTTTGGTGGTGGCGACCATCCTCCAAA
ATCGGATCTGGTTCCGCGTGGATCCCCGGGAATTTCCGGTGGTGGTGGTGGAATTCTAGACTCCATGGCG
GGGCGACCGAGAACCACCTCCTTTGCGGAGAGCTGCAAGCCAGTGCAGCAGCCTTCAGCTTTTGGTAGCA
TGAAAGTTAGCAGAGATAAAGATGGCAGCAAGGTAACCACAGTGGTGGCAACTCCTGGACAGGGTCCTGA
CAGGCCACAGGAAGTCAGTTACACAGACACTAAAGTCATTGGAAATGGGTCATTTGGTGTGGTATATCAA
GCCAAACTTTGTGACTCAGGAGAACTGGTGGCCATCAAGAAAGTTCTTCAGGACAAGCGATTTAAGAACC
GAGAGCTCCAGATCATGAGAAAGCTAGATCACTGTAACATAGTCCGATTGCGGTATTTCTTCTACTCGAG
TGGCGAGAAGAAAGATGAGGTCTACCTTAACCTGGTGCTGGACTATGTTCCGGAAACAGTGTACAGAGTC
GCCAGACACTATAGTCGAGCCAAGCAGACACTCCCTGTGATCTATGTCAAGTTGTATATGTACCAGCTGT
TCAGAAGTCTAGCCTATATCCATTCCTTTGGGATCTGCCATCGAGACATTAAACCACAGAACCTCTTGCT
GGATCCTGATACTGCTGTATTAAAACTCTGTGACTTTGGAAGTGCAAAGCAGCTGGTCCGAGGAGAACCC
AATGTTTCGTATATCTGTTCTCGGTACTATAGGGCACCAGAGTTGATCTTTGGAGCCACTGATTATACCT
CTAGTATAGATGTATGGTCTGCTGGCTGTGTGTTGGCTGAGCTGTTACTAGGACAACCAATATTTCCAGG
GGATAGTGGTGTGGATCAGTTGGTAGAAATAATCAAGGTCCTGGGAACTCCAACAAGGGAGCAAATCAGA
GAAATGAACCCAAACTACACAGAATTTAAATTCCCTCAAATTAAGGCACATCCTTGGACTAAGGTCTTCC
GACCCCGAACTCCACCGGAGGCAATTGCACTGTGTAGCCGTCTGCTGGAGTATACACCAACTGCCCGACT
AACACCACTGGAAGCTTGTGCACATTCATTTTTTGATGAATTACGGGACCCAAATGTCAAACATCCAAAT
GGGCGAGACACACCTGCACTCTTCAACTTCACCACTCAAGAACTGTCAAGTAATCCACCTCTGGCTACCA
TCCTTATTCCTCCTCATGCTCGGATTCAAGCAGCTGCTTCAACCCCCACAAATGCCACAGCAGCGTCAGA
TGCTAATACTGGAGACCGTGGACAGACCAATAATGCTGCTTCTGCATCAGCTTCCAACTCCACCTGAACA
GTCCCGACGAGCCAGCTGCACAGGAAAAACCACCAGTTACTTGAGTGTCACTCAGCAACACTGGTCACGT
TTGGAAAGAATATTAAAAAAAAGAATTCGATATCAAGCTTATCGATACCGTCGACCTCGAGCTCAAGCTT
AATTCATCGTGACTGACTGACGATCTGCCTCGCGCGTTTCGGTGATGACGGTGAAAACCTCTGACACATG
CAGCTCCCGGAGACGGTCACAGCTTGTCTGTAAGCGGATGCCGGGAGCAGACAAGCCCGTCAGGGCGCGT
CAGCGGGTGTTGGCGGGTGTCGGGGCGCAGCCATGACCCAGTCACGTAGCGATAGCGGAGTGTATAATTC
TTGAAGACGAAAGGGCCTCGTGATACGCCTATTTTTATAGGTTAATGTCATGATAATAATGGTTTCTTAG
ACGTCAGGTGGCACTTTTCGGGGAAATGTGCGCGGAACCCCTATTTGTTTATTTTTCTAAATACATTCAA
ATATGTATCCGCTCATGAGACAATAACCCTGATAAATGCTTCAATAATATTGAAAAAGGAAGAGTATGAG
TATTCAACATTTCCGTGTCGCCCTTATTCCCTTTTTTGCGGCATTTTGCCTTCCTGTTTTTGCTCACCCA
GAAACGCTGGTGAAAGTAAAAGATGCTGAAGATCAGTTGGGTGCACGAGTGGGTTACATCGAACTGGATC
TCAACAGCGGTAAGATCCTTGAGAGTTTTCGCCCCGAAGAACGTTTTCCAATGATGAGCACTTTTAAAGT
TCTGCTATGTGGCGCGGTATTATCCCGTGTTGACGCCGGGCAAGAGCAACTCGGTCGCCGCATACACTAT
TCTCAGAATGACTTGGTTGAGTACTCACCAGTCACAGAAAAGCATCTTACGGATGGCATGACAGTAAGAG
AATTATGCAGTGCTGCCATAACCATGAGTGATAACACTGCGGCCAACTTACTTCTGACAACGATCGGAGG
ACCGAAGGAGCTAACCGCTTTTTTGCACAACATGGGGGATCATGTAACTCGCCTTGATCGTTGGGAACCG
GAGCTGAATGAAGCCATACCAAACGACGAGCGTGACACCACGATGCCTGCAGCAATGGCAACAACGTTGC
GCAAACTATTAACTGGCGAACTACTTACTCTAGCTTCCCGGCAACAATTAATAGACTGGATGGAGGCGGA
TAAAGTTGCAGGACCACTTCTGCGCTCGGCCCTTCCGGCTGGCTGGTTTATTGCTGATAAATCTGGAGCC
GGTGAGCGTGGGTCTCGCGGTATCATTGCAGCACTGGGGCCAGATGGTAAGCCCTCCCGTATCGTAGTTA
TCTACACGACGGGGAGTCAGGCAACTATGGATGAACGAAATAGACAGATCGCTGAGATAGGTGCCTCACT
GATTAAGCATTGGTAACTGTCAGACCAAGTTTACTCATATATACTTTAGATTGATTTAAAACTTCATTTT
TAATTTAAAAGGATCTAGGTGAAGATCCTTTTTGATAATCTCATGACCAAAATCCCTTAACGTGAGTTTT
CGTTCCACTGAGCGTCAGACCCCGTAGAAAAGATCAAAGGATCTTCTTGAGATCCTTTTTTTCTGCGCGT
AATCTGCTGCTTGCAAACAAAAAAACCACCGCTACCAGCGGTGGTTTGTTTGCCGGATCAAGAGCTACCA
ACTCTTTTTCCGAAGGTAACTGGCTTCAGCAGAGCGCAGATACCAAATACTGTCCTTCTAGTGTAGCCGT
AGTTAGGCCACCACTTCAAGAACTCTGTAGCACCGCCTACATACCTCGCTCTGCTAATCCTGTTACCAGT
GGCTGCTGCCAGTGGCGATAAGTCGTGTCTTACCGGGTTGGACTCAAGACGATAGTTACCGGATAAGGCG
CAGCGGTCGGGCTGAACGGGGGGTTCGTGCACACAGCCCAGCTTGGAGCGAACGACCTACACCGAACTGA
GATACCTACAGCGTGAGCTATGAGAAAGCGCCACGCTTCCCGAAGGGAGAAAGGCGGACAGGTATCCGGT
AAGCGGCAGGGTCGGAACAGGAGAGCGCACGAGGGAGCTTCCAGGGGGAAACGCCTGGTATCTTTATAGT
CCTGTCGGGTTTCGCCACCTCTGACTTGAGCGTCGATTTTTGTGATGCTCGTCAGGGGGGCGGAGCCTAT
GGAAAAACGCCAGCAACGCGGCCTTTTTACGGTTCCTGGCCTTTTGCTGGCCTTTTGCTCACATGTTCTT
TCCTGCGTTATCCCCTGATTCTGTGGATAACCGTATTACCGCCTTTGAGTGAGCTGATACCGCTCGCCGC
AGCCGAACGACCGAGCGCAGCGAGTCAGTGAGCGAGGAAGCGGAAGAGCGCCTGATGCGGTATTTTCTCC
TTACGCATCTGTGCGGTATTTCACACCGCATAAATTCCGACACCATCGAATGGTGCAAAACCTTTCGCGG
TATGGCATGATAGCGCCCGGAAGAGAGTCAATTCAGGGTGGTGAATGTGAAACCAGTAACGTTATACGAT
GTCGCAGAGTATGCCGGTGTCTCTTATCAGACCGTTTCCCGCGTGGTGAACCAGGCCAGCCACGTTTCTG
CGAAAACGCGGGAAAAAGTGGAAGCGGCGATGGCGGAGCTGAATTACATTCCCAACCGCGTGGCACAACA
ACTGGCGGGCAAACAGTCGTTGCTGATTGGCGTTGCCACCTCCAGTCTGGCCCTGCACGCGCCGTCGCAA
ATTGTCGCGGCGATTAAATCTCGCGCCGATCAACTGGGTGCCAGCGTGGTGGTGTCGATGGTAGAACGAA
GCGGCGTCGAAGCCTGTAAAGCGGCGGTGCACAATCTTCTCGCGCAACGCGTCAGTGGGCTGATCATTAA
CTATCCGCTGGATGACCAGGATGCCATTGCTGTGGAAGCTGCCTGCACTAATGTTCCGGCGTTATTTCTT
GATGTCTCTGACCAGACACCCATCAACAGTATTATTTTCTCCCATGAAGACGGTACGCGACTGGGCGTGG
AGCATCTGGTCGCATTGGGTCACCAGCAAATCGCGCTGTTAGCGGGCCCATTAAGTTCTGTCTCGGCGCG
TCTGCGTCTGGCTGGCTGGCATAAATATCTCACTCGCAATCAAATTCAGCCGATAGCGGAACGGGAAGGC
GACTGGAGTGCCATGTCCGGTTTTCAACAAACCATGCAAATGCTGAATGAGGGCATCGTTCCCACTGCGA
TGCTGGTTGCCAACGATCAGATGGCGCTGGGCGCAATGCGCGCCATTACCGAGTCCGGGCTGCGCGTTGG
TGCGGATATCTCGGTAGTGGGATACGACGATACCGAAGACAGCTCATGTTATATCCCGCCGTCAACCACC
ATCAAACAGGATTTTCGCCTGCTGGGGCAAACCAGCGTGGACCGCTTGCTGCAACTCTCTCAGGGCCAGG
CGGTGAAGGGCAATCAGCTGTTGCCCGTCTCACTGGTGAAAAGAAAAACCACCCTGGCGCCCAATACGCA
AACCGCCTCTCCCCGCGCGTTGGCCGATTCATTAATGCAGCTGGCACGACAGGTTTCCCGACTGGAAAGC
GGGCAGTGAGCGCAACGCAATTAATGTGAGTTAGCTCACTCATTAGGCACCCCAGGCTTTACACTTTATG
CTTCCGGCTCGTATGTTGTGTGGAATTGTGAGCGGATAACAATTTCACACAGGAAACAGCTATGACCATG
ATTACGGATTCACTGGCCGTCGTTTTACAACGTCGTGACTGGGAAAACCCTGGCGTTACCCAACTTAATC
GCCTTGCAGCACATCCCCCTTTCGCCAGCTGGCGTAATAGCGAAGAGGCCCGCACCGATCGCCCTTCCCA
ACAGTTGCGCAGCCTGAATGGCGAATGGCGCTTTGCCTGGTTTCCGGCACCAGAAGCGGTGCCGGAAAGC
TGGCTGGAGTGCGATCTTCCTGAGGCCGATACTGTCGTCGTCCCCTCAAACTGGCAGATGCACGGTTACG
ATGCGCCCATCTACACCAACGTAACCTATCCCATTACGGTCAATCCGCCGTTTGTTCCCACGGAGAATCC
GACGGGTTGTTACTCGCTCACATTTAATGTTGATGAAAGCTGGCTACAGGAAGGCCAGACGCGAATTATT
TTTGATGGCGTTGGAATT
Features (pLannotate 1.2.2; 18 found; start..end, strand, type, name):
    183..211     +  promoter       tac promoter: strong E. coli promoter; hybrid between the trp and lac UV5 promoters
    219..235     +  protein_bind   lac operator: The lac repressor binds to the lac operator to inhibit transcription in E. coli. This inhibition can be relieved by adding lactose or isopropyl-β-D-thiogalactopyranoside (IPTG). lac repressor encoded by lacI
    258..911     +  CDS            GST26_SCHJA: Experimental evidence at protein level: Swiss-Prot protein existence level 1. GST isoenzymes appear to play a central role in the parasite detoxification system. Other functions are also suspected including a role in increasing the solubility of haematin in the parasite gut. From Schistosoma japonicum (Blood fluke).
    975..2234    +  CDS            GSK3B: GSK3B_HUMAN - Experimental evidence at protein level: Swiss-Prot protein existence level 1. Constitutively active protein kinase that acts as a negative regulator in the hormonal control of glucose homeostasis, Wnt signaling and regulation of transcription factors and microtubules, by phosphorylating and inactivating glycogen synthase (GYS1 or GYS2), EIF2B, CTNNB1/beta-catenin, APC, AXIN1, DPYSL2/CRMP2, JUN, NFATC1/NFATC, MAPT/TAU and MACF1. Requires primed phosphorylation of the majority of its substrates. In skeletal muscle, contributes to insulin regulation of glycogen synthesis by phosphor
   2333..2371    +  misc_feature   MCS (fragment): pBluescript multiple cloning site
   2405..2444    +  CDS            rop (fragment): Rop protein, which maintains plasmids at low copy number; rop
   2546..2586    +  misc_feature   bom (fragment): basis of mobility region from pBR322
   2691..2795    +  promoter       AmpR promoter: bla
   2796..3656    +  CDS            AmpR: β-lactamase; bla; confers resistance to ampicillin, carbenicillin, and related antibiotics
   3827..4415    +  rep_origin     ori: high-copy-number ColE1/pMB1/pBR322/pUC origin of replication
   4601..4652    -  misc_feature   bom (fragment): basis of mobility region from pBR322
   4659..4736    +  promoter       lacIq promoter: lacI (mutant); In the lacIq allele, a single base change in the promoter boosts expression of the lacI gene about 10-fold.
   4737..5819    +  CDS            lacI: lac repressor; lacI; The lac repressor binds to the lac operator to inhibit transcription in E. coli. This inhibition can be relieved by adding lactose or isopropyl-β-D-thiogalactopyranoside (IPTG).
   5832..5853    +  protein_bind   CAP binding site: CAP binding activates transcription in the presence of cAMP. E. coli catabolite activator protein
   5868..5898    +  promoter       lac promoter: promoter for the E. coli lac operon
   5906..5922    +  protein_bind   lac operator: The lac repressor binds to the lac operator to inhibit transcription in E. coli. This inhibition can be relieved by adding lactose or isopropyl-β-D-thiogalactopyranoside (IPTG). lac repressor encoded by lacI
   5942..6115    +  CDS            lacZα: LacZα fragment of β-galactosidase; lacZ fragment
   6379..107     -  CDS            yciV (fragment) (across the origin): RNAAM_ECOLI - Also known as trpH From Escherichia coli (strain K12).
