[The description below was written by a language model from this plasmid's Addgene catalogue record, the feature table of its GenBank file and pLannotate feature annotations shown in this document.]
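Description:
GSK3 beta pGEX is a bacterial expression plasmid built on a pGEX backbone for producing human glycogen synthase kinase 3 beta (GSK3B) in E. coli as an N-terminal glutathione S-transferase fusion. It replicates from a high-copy ColE1/pMB1-type origin and is selected with ampicillin through the bla (AmpR) gene. Two full-length sequence records of about 6.4 kb are annotated; they show the same layout with different numbering. One calls the repressor promoter lacIq and the other plain lacI. Fragments of rop, bom, a lacZα segment and a piece of E. coli yciV are backbone remnants with no evident role in expression.

The expression unit consists of the tac promoter, a strong trp/lac hybrid, followed by a lac operator, then the Schistosoma japonicum GST coding sequence and, after a short linker, the GSK3B coding region. The depositor describes a single continuous open reading frame spanning GST through the kinase. A plasmid-borne lacI gene supplies repressor to keep the promoter off until it is induced with IPTG. A separate partial GenBank record of 792 bp annotates only a thrombin recognition and cleavage site. This is consistent with a cleavable junction that allows GST to be removed from the kinase, although its position in the full plasmid is not given.

The depositor notes that quality-control sequencing found silent nucleotide changes and one amino acid change relative to the originally supplied sequence. The verified sequence matches a known human GSK3 beta isoform expected to behave as wild type. The GST tag suits the construct to glutathione-affinity purification of recombinant kinase, for example for in vitro biochemical work, though the record does not state a specific application.
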