Addgene plasmid #15898: GSK3 beta pGEX
Depositing lab: Jim Woodgett. Depositing organization: Sinai Health System.
Backbone
  Vector backbone: pGEX
  Backbone size w/o insert (bp): 5000
  Vector type: Bacterial Expression
Growth in bacteria
  Bacterial resistance: Ampicillin, 100 μg/mL
  Growth temperature: 37°C
  Growth strain: DH5alpha
  Copy number: High Copy
Gene/Insert
  Gene/Insert name: GSK3 beta (alt name: GSK3b)
  Species: H. sapiens (human)
  Insert size (bp): 1400
  Entrez Gene: GSK3B
  Tag / fusion protein: GST (N terminal on backbone)
  Cloning method: Restriction Enzyme
  Sequencing primers: 5′ pGEX5'; 3′ pGEX3'
Terms and licenses: Academic/Nonprofit Terms; Industry Terms
Depositor comments: ORF is at 258-2237. The Addgene Quality Control sequencing results have found silent nucleotide changes in the depositor GSK3 beta sequence as well as an amino acid change. The verified sequence matches PBD Sequence ID: 4IQ6_A and encodes an isoform of human GSK3 beta that should function as WT, please review the Addgene QC sequence before use.
How to cite: GSK3 beta pGEX was a gift from Jim Woodgett (Addgene plasmid # 15898 ; http://n2t.net/addgene:15898 ; RRID:Addgene_15898)
