LOCUS       Exported 792 bp ds-DNA linear SYN 21-MAY-2021
DEFINITION  synthetic linear DNA
ACCESSION   .
VERSION     .
KEYWORDS    GSK3 beta pGEX
SOURCE      synthetic DNA construct
  ORGANISM  synthetic DNA construct
REFERENCE   1 (bases 1 to 792)
  TITLE     GSK3 plasmids
REFERENCE   2 (bases 1 to 792)
  AUTHORS   .
  TITLE     Direct Submission
  JOURNAL   Exported May 21, 2021 from SnapGene Server 1.1.58
            http://www.snapgene.com
FEATURES             Location/Qualifiers
     source          1..792
                     /organism="synthetic DNA construct"
                     /mol_type="other DNA"
     CDS             8..25
                     /codon_start=1
                     /product="thrombin recognition and cleavage site"
                     /label=thrombin site
                     /translation="LVPRGS"
ORIGIN
        1 atcggatctg gttccgcgtg gatccccggg aatttccggt ggtggtggtg gaattctaga
       61 ctccatggcg gggcgaccga gaaccacctc ctttgcggag agctgcaagc cagtgcagca
      121 gccttcagct tttggtagca tgaaagttag cagagataaa gatggcagca aggtaaccac
      181 agtggtggca actcctggac agggtcctga caggccacag gaagtcagtt acacagacac
      241 taaagtcatt ggaaatgggt catttggtgt ggtatatcaa gccaaacttt gtgactcagg
      301 agaactggtg gccatcaaga aagttcttca ggacaagcga tttaagaacc gagagctcca
      361 gatcatgaga aagctagatc actgtaacat agtccgattg cggtatttct tctactcgag
      421 tggcgagaag aaagatgagg tctaccttaa cctggtgctg gactatgttc cggaaacagt
      481 gtacagagtc gccagacact atagtcgagc caagcagaca ctccctgtga tctatgtcaa
      541 gttgtatatg taccagctgt tcagaagtct agcctatatc cattcctttg ggatctgcca
      601 tcgagacatt aaaccacaga acctcttgct ggatcctgat actgctgtat taaaactctg
      661 tgactttgga agtgcaaagc agctggtccg aggagaaccc aatgtttcgt atatctgttc
      721 tcggtactat agggcaccag agttgatctt tggagccact gattatacct ctagtataga
      781 tgtatggtct gc
//
