>Addgene plasmid #15898 | GSK3 beta pGEX | addgene partial sequence | sequence record 67181 | pGEX3
CGAAACGCGCGAGGCAGATCGTCAGTCAGTCACGATGAATTAAGCTTGAGCTCGAGGTCGACGGTATCGA
TAAGCTTGATATCGAATTCCTTTTTTTTTTTTTTTTAATATTCTTTCCAAACGTGACCAGTGTTGCTGAG
TGACACTCAAGTAACTGGTGGTTTTTCCTGTGCAGCTGGCTGCTCGGGACTGTTCAGGTGGAGTTGGAAG
CTGATGCAGAAGCAGCATTATTGGTCTGTCCACGGTCTCCAGTATTAGCATCTGACGCTGCTGTGGCATT
TGTGGGGGTTGAAGCAGCTGCTTGAATCCGAGCATGAGGAGGAATAAGGATGGTAGCCAGAGGTGGATTA
CTTGACAGTTCTTGAGTGGTGAAGTTGAAGAGTGCAGGTGTGTCTCGCCCATTTGGTAGTTTGACATTTG
GGTCCCGTAATTCATCAAAAAATGAATGTGCACAAGCTTCCAGTGGTGTTAGTCGGGCAGTTGGTGTATA
CTCCAGCAGACGGCTACACAGTGCAATTGCCTCCGGTGGAGTTCGGGGTCGGAAGACCTTAGTCCAAGGA
TGTGCCTTAATTTGAGGGAATTTAAATTCTGTGTAGTTTGGGTTCATTTCTCTGATTTGCTCCCTTGTTG
GAGTTCCCAGGACCTTGATTATTTCTACCAACTGATCCACACCACTATCCCCTGGAAATATTGGTTGTCC
TAGTAACAGCTCAGCCAACACACAGCCAGCAGACCATACATCTATACTAGAGGTATAATCAGTGGCTCCA
AAGATCAACTCTGGTGCCCTATAGTACCGAGAACAGATATACGAAACATTGGGTTCTCCTCGGACCAGCT
GCTTTGCACTTCCAAAGTCACAGAGTTTTAATACAGCAGTATCAGGATCCAGCAAGAGGTTCTGTGGTTT
AATGTCTCGATGGC
